LOCUS       Exported 7084 bp ds-DNA circular SYN 12-MAY-2021
DEFINITION  To knockdown Thioredoxin-1.
ACCESSION   .
VERSION     .
KEYWORDS    plko-puromycin-shTRX1-259
SOURCE      synthetic DNA construct
  ORGANISM  synthetic DNA construct
REFERENCE   1 (bases 1 to 7084)
  AUTHORS   Young JJ, Patel A, Rai P
  TITLE     Suppression of thioredoxin-1 induces premature senescence in normal
            human fibroblasts.
  JOURNAL   Biochem Biophys Res Commun. 2010 Feb 12;392(3):363-8. doi:
            10.1016/j.bbrc.2010.01.026. Epub 2010 Jan 13.
  PUBMED    20074557
REFERENCE   2 (bases 1 to 7084)
  AUTHORS   .
  TITLE     Direct Submission
  JOURNAL   Exported May 12, 2021 from SnapGene Server 1.1.58
            http://www.snapgene.com
FEATURES             Location/Qualifiers
     source          1..7084
                     /organism="synthetic DNA construct"
                     /mol_type="other DNA"
     protein_bind    1..22
                     /label=CAP binding site
                     /bound_moiety="E. coli catabolite activator protein"
                     /note="CAP binding activates transcription in the presence
                     of cAMP."
     promoter        37..67
                     /label=lac promoter
                     /note="promoter for the E. coli lac operon"
     protein_bind    75..91
                     /label=lac operator
                     /bound_moiety="lac repressor encoded by lacI"
                     /note="The lac repressor binds to the lac operator to
                     inhibit transcription in E. coli. This inhibition can be
                     relieved by adding lactose or
                     isopropyl-beta-D-thiogalactopyranoside (IPTG)."
     primer_bind     80..102
                     /label=M13/pUC Reverse
                     /note="In lacZ gene"
     primer_bind     99..115
                     /label=M13 rev
                     /note="common sequencing primer, one of multiple similar
                     variants"
     primer_bind     99..115
                     /label=M13 Reverse
                     /note="In lacZ gene. Also called M13-rev"
     primer_bind     134..154
                     /label=T3
                     /note="T3 promoter, forward primer"
     promoter        136..154
                     /label=T3 promoter
                     /note="promoter for bacteriophage T3 RNA polymerase"
     promoter        182..408
                     /label=RSV promoter
                     /note="Rous sarcoma virus enhancer/promoter"
     LTR             409..589
                     /label=5' LTR (truncated)
                     /note="truncated 5' long terminal repeat (LTR) from HIV-1"
     misc_feature    636..761
                     /label=HIV-1 Psi
                     /note="packaging signal of human immunodeficiency virus
                     type 1"
     misc_feature    1254..1487
                     /label=RRE
                     /note="The Rev response element (RRE) of HIV-1 allows for
                     Rev-dependent mRNA export from the nucleus to the
                     cytoplasm."
     CDS             1672..1716
                     /codon_start=1
                     /product="antigenic peptide corresponding to amino acids
                     655 to 669 of the HIV envelope protein gp41 (Lutje Hulsik
                     et al., 2013)"
                     /label=gp41 peptide
                     /note="recognized by the 2H10 single-chain llama nanobody"
                     /translation="KNEQELLELDKWASL"
     promoter        2014..2254
                     /label=U6 promoter
                     /note="RNA polymerase III promoter for human U6 snRNA"
     primer_bind     2014..2034
                     /label=hU6-F
                     /note="Human U6 promoter, forward primer"
     primer_bind     2185..2204
                     /label=LKO.1 5'
                     /note="Human U6 promoter, forward primer"
     misc_feature    2359..2476
                     /label=cPPT/CTS
                     /note="central polypurine tract and central termination
                     sequence of HIV-1"
     promoter        2525..3035
                     /label=hPGK promoter
                     /note="human phosphoglycerate kinase 1 promoter"
     primer_bind     2954..2972
                     /label=hPGK-F
                     /note="Human PGK promoter, forward primer"
     CDS             3057..3656
                     /codon_start=1
                     /gene="pac from Streptomyces alboniger"
                     /product="puromycin N-acetyltransferase"
                     /label=PuroR
                     /note="confers resistance to puromycin"
                     /translation="MTEYKPTVRLATRDDVPRAVRTLAAAFADYPATRHTVDPDRHIER
                     VTELQELFLTRVGLDIGKVWVADDGAAVAVWTTPESVEAGAVFAEIGPRMAELSGSRLA
                     AQQQMEGLLAPHRPKEPAWFLATVGVSPDHQGKGLGSAVVLPGVEAAERAGVPAFLETS
                     APRNLPFYERLGFTVTADVEVPEGPRTWCMTRKPGA"
     primer_bind     complement(3057..3076)
                     /label=Puro-R
                     /note="Puromycin resistance gene, reverse primer. Also
                     called puro-variant-R"
     primer_bind     3553..3573
                     /label=Puro-F
                     /note="Puromycin resistance gene, forward primer"
     LTR             3784..4017
                     /label=3' LTR (Delta-U3)
                     /note="self-inactivating 3' long terminal repeat (LTR) from
                     HIV-1"
     polyA_signal    4089..4210
                     /label=SV40 poly(A) signal
                     /note="SV40 polyadenylation signal"
     primer_bind     complement(4126..4145)
                     /label=SV40pA-R
                     /note="SV40 polyA, reverse primer"
     primer_bind     4180..4199
                     /label=EBV-rev
                     /note="SV40 polyA terminator, reverse primer"
     rep_origin      4250..4385
                     /label=SV40 ori
                     /note="SV40 origin of replication"
     primer_bind     4312..4331
                     /label=SV40pro-F
                     /note="SV40 promoter/origin, forward primer"
     primer_bind     complement(4405..4424)
                     /label=T7
                     /note="T7 promoter, forward primer"
     promoter        complement(4406..4424)
                     /label=T7 promoter
                     /note="promoter for bacteriophage T7 RNA polymerase"
     primer_bind     complement(4434..4451)
                     /label=M13 Forward
                     /note="In lacZ gene. Also called M13-F20 or M13 (-21)
                     Forward"
     primer_bind     complement(4434..4450)
                     /label=M13 fwd
                     /note="common sequencing primer, one of multiple similar
                     variants"
     primer_bind     complement(4443..4465)
                     /label=M13/pUC Forward
                     /note="In lacZ gene"
     rep_origin      4592..5047
                     /direction=RIGHT
                     /label=f1 ori
                     /note="f1 bacteriophage origin of replication; arrow
                     indicates direction of (+) strand synthesis"
     primer_bind     complement(4679..4698)
                     /label=F1ori-R
                     /note="F1 origin, reverse primer"
     primer_bind     4889..4910
                     /label=F1ori-F
                     /note="F1 origin, forward primer"
     promoter        5073..5177
                     /gene="bla"
                     /label=AmpR promoter
     CDS             5178..6038
                     /codon_start=1
                     /gene="bla"
                     /product="beta-lactamase"
                     /label=AmpR
                     /note="confers resistance to ampicillin, carbenicillin, and
                     related antibiotics"
                     /translation="MSIQHFRVALIPFFAAFCLPVFAHPETLVKVKDAEDQLGARVGYI
                     ELDLNSGKILESFRPEERFPMMSTFKVLLCGAVLSRIDAGQEQLGRRIHYSQNDLVEYS
                     PVTEKHLTDGMTVRELCSAAITMSDNTAANLLLTTIGGPKELTAFLHNMGDHVTRLDRW
                     EPELNEAIPNDERDTTMPVAMATTLRKLLTGELLTLASRQQLIDWMEADKVAGPLLRSA
                     LPAGWFIADKSGAGERGSRGIIAALGPDGKPSRIVVIYTTGSQATMDERNRQIAEIGAS
                     LIKHW"
     primer_bind     complement(5396..5415)
                     /label=Amp-R
                     /note="Ampicillin resistance gene, reverse primer"
     rep_origin      6209..6797
                     /direction=RIGHT
                     /label=ori
                     /note="high-copy-number ColE1/pMB1/pBR322/pUC origin of
                     replication"
     primer_bind     6698..6717
                     /label=pBR322ori-F
                     /note="pBR322 origin, forward primer"
     primer_bind     6951..6968
                     /label=L4440
                     /note="L4440 vector, forward primer"
ORIGIN
        1 taatgtgagt tagctcactc attaggcacc ccaggcttta cactttatgc ttccggctcg
       61 tatgttgtgt ggaattgtga gcggataaca atttcacaca ggaaacagct atgaccatga
      121 ttacgccaag cgcgcaatta accctcacta aagggaacaa aagctggagc tgcaagctta
      181 atgtagtctt atgcaatact cttgtagtct tgcaacatgg taacgatgag ttagcaacat
      241 gccttacaag gagagaaaaa gcaccgtgca tgccgattgg tggaagtaag gtggtacgat
      301 cgtgccttat taggaaggca acagacgggt ctgacatgga ttggacgaac cactgaattg
      361 ccgcattgca gagatattgt atttaagtgc ctagctcgat acataaacgg gtctctctgg
      421 ttagaccaga tctgagcctg ggagctctct ggctaactag ggaacccact gcttaagcct
      481 caataaagct tgccttgagt gcttcaagta gtgtgtgccc gtctgttgtg tgactctggt
      541 aactagagat ccctcagacc cttttagtca gtgtggaaaa tctctagcag tggcgcccga
      601 acagggactt gaaagcgaaa gggaaaccag aggagctctc tcgacgcagg actcggcttg
      661 ctgaagcgcg cacggcaaga ggcgaggggc ggcgactggt gagtacgcca aaaattttga
      721 ctagcggagg ctagaaggag agagatgggt gcgagagcgt cagtattaag cgggggagaa
      781 ttagatcgcg atgggaaaaa attcggttaa ggccaggggg aaagaaaaaa tataaattaa
      841 aacatatagt atgggcaagc agggagctag aacgattcgc agttaatcct ggcctgttag
      901 aaacatcaga aggctgtaga caaatactgg gacagctaca accatccctt cagacaggat
      961 cagaagaact tagatcatta tataatacag tagcaaccct ctattgtgtg catcaaagga
     1021 tagagataaa agacaccaag gaagctttag acaagataga ggaagagcaa aacaaaagta
     1081 agaccaccgc acagcaagcg gccgctgatc ttcagacctg gaggaggaga tatgagggac
     1141 aattggagaa gtgaattata taaatataaa gtagtaaaaa ttgaaccatt aggagtagca
     1201 cccaccaagg caaagagaag agtggtgcag agagaaaaaa gagcagtggg aataggagct
     1261 ttgttccttg ggttcttggg agcagcagga agcactatgg gcgcagcgtc aatgacgctg
     1321 acggtacagg ccagacaatt attgtctggt atagtgcagc agcagaacaa tttgctgagg
     1381 gctattgagg cgcaacagca tctgttgcaa ctcacagtct ggggcatcaa gcagctccag
     1441 gcaagaatcc tggctgtgga aagataccta aaggatcaac agctcctggg gatttggggt
     1501 tgctctggaa aactcatttg caccactgct gtgccttgga atgctagttg gagtaataaa
     1561 tctctggaac agatttggaa tcacacgacc tggatggagt gggacagaga aattaacaat
     1621 tacacaagct taatacactc cttaattgaa gaatcgcaaa accagcaaga aaagaatgaa
     1681 caagaattat tggaattaga taaatgggca agtttgtgga attggtttaa cataacaaat
     1741 tggctgtggt atataaaatt attcataatg atagtaggag gcttggtagg tttaagaata
     1801 gtttttgctg tactttctat agtgaataga gttaggcagg gatattcacc attatcgttt
     1861 cagacccacc tcccaacccc gaggggaccc gacaggcccg aaggaataga agaagaaggt
     1921 ggagagagag acagagacag atccattcga ttagtgaacg gatctcgacg gtatcgatca
     1981 cgagactagc ctcgagcggc cgcccccttc accgagggcc tatttcccat gattccttca
     2041 tatttgcata tacgatacaa ggctgttaga gagataattg gaattaattt gactgtaaac
     2101 acaaagatat tagtacaaaa tacgtgacgt agaaagtaat aatttcttgg gtagtttgca
     2161 gttttaaaat tatgttttaa aatggactat catatgctta ccgtaacttg aaagtatttc
     2221 gatttcttgg ctttatatat cttgtggaaa ggacgaaaca ccgggcttca gagtgtgaag
     2281 tcaaactcga gtttgacttc acactctgaa gctttttgaa ttctcgacct cgagacaaat
     2341 ggcagtattc atccacaatt ttaaaagaaa aggggggatt ggggggtaca gtgcagggga
     2401 aagaatagta gacataatag caacagacat acaaactaaa gaattacaaa aacaaattac
     2461 aaaaattcaa aattttcggg tttattacag ggacagcaga gatccacttt ggccgcggct
     2521 cgagggggtt ggggttgcgc cttttccaag gcagccctgg gtttgcgcag ggacgcggct
     2581 gctctgggcg tggttccggg aaacgcagcg gcgccgaccc tgggtctcgc acattcttca
     2641 cgtccgttcg cagcgtcacc cggatcttcg ccgctaccct tgtgggcccc ccggcgacgc
     2701 ttcctgctcc gcccctaagt cgggaaggtt ccttgcggtt cgcggcgtgc cggacgtgac
     2761 aaacggaagc cgcacgtctc actagtaccc tcgcagacgg acagcgccag ggagcaatgg
     2821 cagcgcgccg accgcgatgg gctgtggcca atagcggctg ctcagcaggg cgcgccgaga
     2881 gcagcggccg ggaaggggcg gtgcgggagg cggggtgtgg ggcggtagtg tgggccctgt
     2941 tcctgcccgc gcggtgttcc gcattctgca agcctccgga gcgcacgtcg gcagtcggct
     3001 ccctcgttga ccgaatcacc gacctctctc cccaggggga tccaccggag cttaccatga
     3061 ccgagtacaa gcccacggtg cgcctcgcca cccgcgacga cgtccccagg gccgtacgca
     3121 ccctcgccgc cgcgttcgcc gactaccccg ccacgcgcca caccgtcgat ccggaccgcc
     3181 acatcgagcg ggtcaccgag ctgcaagaac tcttcctcac gcgcgtcggg ctcgacatcg
     3241 gcaaggtgtg ggtcgcggac gacggcgccg cggtggcggt ctggaccacg ccggagagcg
     3301 tcgaagcggg ggcggtgttc gccgagatcg gcccgcgcat ggccgagttg agcggttccc
     3361 ggctggccgc gcagcaacag atggaaggcc tcctggcgcc gcaccggccc aaggagcccg
     3421 cgtggttcct ggccaccgtc ggcgtctcgc ccgaccacca gggcaagggt ctgggcagcg
     3481 ccgtcgtgct ccccggagtg gaggcggccg agcgcgccgg ggtgcccgcc ttcctggaga
     3541 cctccgcgcc ccgcaacctc cccttctacg agcggctcgg cttcaccgtc accgccgacg
     3601 tcgaggtgcc cgaaggaccg cgcacctggt gcatgacccg caagcccggt gcctgacgcc
     3661 cgccccacga cccgcagcgc ccgaccgaaa ggagcgcacg accccatgca tcggtacctt
     3721 taagaccaat gacttacaag gcagctgtag atcttagcca ctttttaaaa gaaaaggggg
     3781 gactggaagg gctaattcac tcccaacgaa gacaagatct gctttttgct tgtactgggt
     3841 ctctctggtt agaccagatc tgagcctggg agctctctgg ctaactaggg aacccactgc
     3901 ttaagcctca ataaagcttg ccttgagtgc ttcaagtagt gtgtgcccgt ctgttgtgtg
     3961 actctggtaa ctagagatcc ctcagaccct tttagtcagt gtggaaaatc tctagcagta
     4021 gtagttcatg tcatcttatt attcagtatt tataacttgc aaagaaatga atatcagaga
     4081 gtgagaggaa cttgtttatt gcagcttata atggttacaa ataaagcaat agcatcacaa
     4141 atttcacaaa taaagcattt ttttcactgc attctagttg tggtttgtcc aaactcatca
     4201 atgtatctta tcatgtctgg ctctagctat cccgccccta actccgccca tcccgcccct
     4261 aactccgccc agttccgccc attctccgcc ccatggctga ctaatttttt ttatttatgc
     4321 agaggccgag gccgcctcgg cctctgagct attccagaag tagtgaggag gcttttttgg
     4381 aggcctaggg acgtacccaa ttcgccctat agtgagtcgt attacgcgcg ctcactggcc
     4441 gtcgttttac aacgtcgtga ctgggaaaac cctggcgtta cccaacttaa tcgccttgca
     4501 gcacatcccc ctttcgccag ctggcgtaat agcgaagagg cccgcaccga tcgcccttcc
     4561 caacagttgc gcagcctgaa tggcgaatgg gnnnnnnnnn nnnnnnnnnn nnnnnnnnnn
     4621 nnnnnnnnnn nnnnnnnnnn nnnnnnnnnn nnnnnnnnnn nnnnnnnnnn nnnnnnnnnn
     4681 nnnnnnnnnn nnnnnnnnnn nnnnnnnnnn nnnnncnnnn nnnnnnnnnn nnnnnnnnnn
     4741 nnnnnnnnnn nnnnnnnnnn nnnnnnnnnn nnnnnnnnnn nnnnnnnnnn nnnnnnnnnn
     4801 nnnnnnnann nnnnnnnnnn nnnnnnnnnn nnnnnnnnnn nnnnnnnnnn nnnnnnncct
     4861 ttgacgttgg agtccacgtt ctttaatagt ggactcttgt tccaaactgg aacaacactc
     4921 aaccctatct cggtctattc ttttgattta taagggattt tgccgatttc ggcctattgg
     4981 ttaaaaaatg agctgattta acaaaaattt aacgcgaatt ttaacaaaat attaacgctt
     5041 acaatttagg tggcactttt cggggaaatg tgcgcggaac ccctatttgt ttatttttct
     5101 aaatacattc aaatatgtat ccgctcatga gacaataacc ctgataaatg cttcaataat
     5161 attgaaaaag gaagagtatg agtattcaac atttccgtgt cgcccttatt cccttttttg
     5221 cggcattttg ccttcctgtt tttgctcacc cagaaacgct ggtgaaagta aaagatgctg
     5281 aagatcagtt gggtgcacga gtgggttaca tcgaactgga tctcaacagc ggtaagatcc
     5341 ttgagagttt tcgccccgaa gaacgttttc caatgatgag cacttttaaa gttctgctat
     5401 gtggcgcggt attatcccgt attgacgccg ggcaagagca actcggtcgc cgcatacact
     5461 attctcagaa tgacttggtt gagtactcac cagtcacaga aaagcatctt acggatggca
     5521 tgacagtaag agaattatgc agtgctgcca taaccatgag tgataacact gcggccaact
     5581 tacttctgac aacgatcgga ggaccgaagg agctaaccgc ttttttgcac aacatggggg
     5641 atcatgtaac tcgccttgat cgttgggaac cggagctgaa tgaagccata ccaaacgacg
     5701 agcgtgacac cacgatgcct gtagcaatgg caacaacgtt gcgcaaacta ttaactggcg
     5761 aactacttac tctagcttcc cggcaacaat taatagactg gatggaggcg gataaagttg
     5821 caggaccact tctgcgctcg gcccttccgg ctggctggtt tattgctgat aaatctggag
     5881 ccggtgagcg tgggtctcgc ggtatcattg cagcactggg gccagatggt aagccctccc
     5941 gtatcgtagt tatctacacg acggggagtc aggcaactat ggatgaacga aatagacaga
     6001 tcgctgagat aggtgcctca ctgattaagc attggtaact gtcagaccaa gtttactcat
     6061 atatacttta gattgattta aaacttcatt tttaatttaa aaggatctag gtgaagatcc
     6121 tttttgataa tctcatgacc aaaatccctt aacgtgagtt ttcgttccac tgagcgtcag
     6181 accccgtaga aaagatcaaa ggatcttctt gagatccttt ttttctgcgc gtaatctgct
     6241 gcttgcaaac aaaaaaacca ccgctaccag cggtggtttg tttgccggat caagagctac
     6301 caactctttt tccgaaggta actggcttca gcagagcgca gataccaaat actgttcttc
     6361 tagtgtagcc gtagttaggc caccacttca agaactctgt agcaccgcct acatacctcg
     6421 ctctgctaat cctgttacca gtggctgctg ccagtggcga taagtcgtgt cttaccgggt
     6481 tggactcaag acgatagtta ccggataagg cgcagcggtc gggctgaacg gggggttcgt
     6541 gcacacagcc cagcttggag cgaacgacct acaccgaact gagataccta cagcgtgagc
     6601 tatgagaaag cgccacgctt cccgaaggga gaaaggcgga caggtatccg gtaagcggca
     6661 gggtcggaac aggagagcgc acgagggagc ttccaggggg aaacgcctgg tatctttata
     6721 gtcctgtcgg gtttcgccac ctctgacttg agcgtcgatt tttgtgatgc tcgtcagggg
     6781 ggcggagcct atggaaaaac gccagcaacg cggccttttt acggttcctg gccttttgct
     6841 ggccttttgc tcacatgttc tttcctgcgt tatcccctga ttctgtggat aaccgtatta
     6901 ccgcctttga gtgagctgat accgctcgcc gcagccgaac gaccgagcgc agcgagtcag
     6961 tgagcgagga agcggaagag cgcccaatac gcaaaccgcc tctccccgcg cgttggccga
     7021 ttcattaatg cagctggcac gacaggtttc ccgactggaa agcgggcagt gagcgcaacg
     7081 caat
//
