[The description below was written by a language model from this plasmid's Addgene catalogue record and the feature table of its GenBank file.]
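Description:
plko-puromycin-shTRX1-259 is a 7,084 bp lentiviral shRNA vector built on the pLKO (puromycin) backbone and designed to knock down human thioredoxin-1 (TXN, also called TRX1). In bacteria it is maintained as a high-copy plasmid through a ColE1/pUC-type origin and selected with ampicillin via the bla gene. An f1 origin and an SV40 origin are also annotated in the backbone, along with residual lac, T3 and T7 promoter elements and common sequencing primer sites.

The viral portion has a self-inactivating, third-generation-style layout. An RSV enhancer/promoter fused to a truncated HIV-1 5' LTR drives genomic RNA production in packaging cells. It is followed by the Psi packaging signal, the Rev response element for Rev-dependent nuclear export, a cPPT/CTS element and a U3-deleted 3' LTR, with an SV40 polyadenylation signal downstream. The catalogue entry lists the insert promoter as unknown and the hairpin is not annotated as a feature. However, the feature table shows a human U6 RNA polymerase III promoter immediately upstream of the gap before the cPPT, which is where an shRNA cassette would be expected to sit. A separate human PGK promoter drives puromycin N-acetyltransferase, allowing selection of stably transduced mammalian cells.

Because the plasmid carries no annotated viral structural or enzymatic genes beyond a short gp41 fragment, these would be supplied in trans for virus production. The construct is intended for stable suppression of thioredoxin-1, and the associated study examined premature senescence after its loss in normal human fibroblasts.
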