Addgene plasmid #110921: plko-puromycin-shTRX1-259
Purpose: To knockdown Thioredoxin-1
Depositing lab: Priyamvada Rai. Depositing organization: University of Miami. Publication: Suppression of thioredoxin-1 induces premature senescence in normal human fibroblasts. Young JJ, Patel A, Rai P. Biochem Biophys Res Commun. 2010 Feb 12;392(3):363-8. doi: 10.1016/j.bbrc.2010.01.026. Epub 2010 Jan 13. PubMed 20074557.
Backbone
  Vector backbone: pLKO (puromycin)
  Vector type: Lentiviral
  Selectable markers: Puromycin
Growth in bacteria
  Bacterial resistance: Ampicillin, 100 μg/mL
  Growth temperature: 37°C
  Growth strain: NEB Stable
  Copy number: High Copy
Gene/Insert
  Gene/Insert name: TRX1
  gRNA/shRNA sequence: GCTTCAGAGTGTGAAGTCAAA
  Species: H. sapiens (human)
  Entrez Gene: TXN (a.k.a. TRDX, TRX, TRX1, TXN1, Trx80)
  Promoter: unknown
  Cloning method: Restriction Enzyme; 5′ cloning site unknown (unknown if destroyed); 3′ cloning site unknown (unknown if destroyed)
  Sequencing primers: 5′ unknown; 3′ unknown
Terms and licenses: Academic/Nonprofit Terms; Industry Terms: Not Available to Industry
Depositor comments: The Rai lab uses XL-10 gold ultracompetent cells as the growth strain, but DH5alpha should work fine too.
How to cite: plko-puromycin-shTRX1-259 was a gift from Priyamvada Rai (Addgene plasmid # 110921 ; http://n2t.net/addgene:110921 ; RRID:Addgene_110921)
