>Addgene plasmid #110921 | plko-puromycin-shTRX1-259 | depositor partial sequence | sequence record 208517 | gRNA/shRNA sequence
GCTTCAGAGTGTGAAGTCAAA
